Addgene plasmid #233611: pC016-gPsp-Control
Purpose: Expression of guide RNA for PspCas13b
Depositing lab: Shintaro Iwasaki. Depositing organization: RIKEN Pioneering Research Institute, Wako. Publication: dCas13-mediated translational repression for accurate gene silencing in mammalian cells. Apostolopoulos A, Kawamoto N, Chow SYA, Tsuiji H, Ikeuchi Y, Shichino Y, Iwasaki S. Nat Commun. 2024 Mar 11;15(1):2205. doi: 10.1038/s41467-024-46412-7. PubMed 38467613.
Backbone
  Vector backbone: pUC016
  Vector type: CRISPR
Growth in bacteria
  Bacterial resistance: Ampicillin, 100 μg/mL
  Growth temperature: 37°C
  Growth strain: DH5alpha
  Copy number: High Copy
Gene/Insert
  Gene/Insert name: Control gRNA
  gRNA/shRNA sequence: GGGTCTTCGAGAAGACC
  Species: Synthetic
  Cloning method: Gibson Cloning
Terms and licenses: Academic/Nonprofit Terms; Industry Terms: Not Available to Industry
How to cite: pC016-gPsp-Control was a gift from Shintaro Iwasaki (Addgene plasmid # 233611 ; http://n2t.net/addgene:233611 ; RRID:Addgene_233611)
