[The description below was written by a language model from this plasmid's Addgene catalogue record and pLannotate feature annotations shown in this document.]
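Description:
pC016-gPsp-Control is a bacterial-propagated CRISPR plasmid for expressing a guide RNA for PspCas13b, the RNA-targeting Cas13b effector. It carries a synthetic "control" guide as its insert, introduced by Gibson cloning into a backbone recorded as pUC016. The associated work concerns dCas13-mediated translational repression in mammalian cells, so this construct presumably provides the control guide alongside gene-specific guides. The record does not define what the control spacer is designed to do or avoid. The Cas13b protein itself is not encoded here and would have to be supplied from a separate construct.

The annotated features fit a guide-expression vector. A human U6 promoter, an RNA polymerase III promoter commonly used for small RNAs in mammalian cells, is the only mammalian regulatory element called and is the likely driver of the guide. The guide scaffold and spacer themselves were not annotated. Propagation in E. coli relies on a high-copy ColE1/pUC-type origin and a β-lactamase gene with its own promoter for ampicillin selection. An f1 phage origin is also present.

The sequenced record is 6,428 nt, larger than these elements would need, and the automated annotation flags some unexpected content. This includes fragments of the E. coli crl and phoE genes and two RNA-OUT matches. RNA-OUT is an IS10 antisense RNA, so these hits may reflect bacterial genomic or insertion-element sequence. The record gives no explanation, and their origin and significance are unclear. Short rop, bom and yeast TEF1 promoter fragments are most likely backbone remnants or spurious matches rather than functional parts.
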