Features (pLannotate 1.2.2; 13 found; start..end, strand, type, name):
   1115..1219    +  CDS            crl (fragment): CRL_ECOLI - Experimental evidence at protein level: Swiss-Prot protein existence level 1. Binds to the sigma-S subunit of RNA polymerase, activating expression of sigma-S-regulated genes, such as the csgBAC operon encoding the subunits of curli proteins. Stimulates RNA polymerase holoenzyme formation and may bind to several other sigma factors, such as sigma-70 (rpoD) and sigma-32 (rpoH). From Escherichia coli (strain K12).
   1264..1965    -  CDS            phoE (fragment): PHOE_ECOLI - Also known as ompE. Experimental evidence at protein level: Swiss-Prot protein existence level 1. Uptake of inorganic phosphate, phosphorylated compounds, and some other negatively charged solutes. From Escherichia coli (strain K12).
   2011..2080    -  ncRNA          RNA-OUT: Accession: RF00240 - RNA-OUT
   3311..3899    -  rep_origin     ori: high-copy-number ColE1/pMB1/pBR322/pUC origin of replication
   4070..4930    -  CDS            AmpR: β-lactamase; bla; confers resistance to ampicillin, carbenicillin, and related antibiotics
   4931..5035    -  promoter       AmpR promoter: bla
   5130..5165    +  CDS            rop (fragment): Rop protein, which maintains plasmids at low copy number; rop
   5267..5316    +  misc_feature   bom (fragment): basis of mobility region from pBR322
   5317..5772    -  rep_origin     f1 ori (sequence partly withheld): f1 bacteriophage origin of replication; arrow indicates direction of (+) strand synthesis
   5791..5841    +  misc_feature   bom (fragment): basis of mobility region from pBR322
   5848..5864    -  promoter       TEF1 promoter (fragment): S. cerevisiae TEF1; promoter for EF-1α
   5916..6156    -  promoter       U6 promoter: RNA polymerase III promoter for human U6 snRNA
   6257..6326    -  ncRNA          RNA-OUT: Accession: RF00240 - RNA-OUT
>Addgene plasmid #233611 | pC016-gPsp-Control | addgene full sequence | sequence record 477973 | Addgene NGS Result
AAACTCTCACTCTTACCGAACTTGGCCGTAACCTGCCAACCAAAGCGAGAACAAAACATAACATCAAACG
AATCGACCGATTGTTAGGTAATCGTCACCTCCACAAAGAGCGACTCGCTGTATACCGTTGGCATGCTAGC
TTTATCTGTTCGGGCAATACGATGCCCATTGTACTTGTTGACTGGTCTGATATCCGTGAGCAAAAACGGC
TTATGGTATTGCGAGCTTCAGTCGCACTACACGGTCGTTCTGTTACTCTTTATGAGAAAGCGTTCCCGCT
TTCAGAGCAATGTTCAAAGAAAGCTCATGACCAATTTCTAGCCGACCTTGCGAGCATTCTACCGAGTAAC
ACCACACCGCTCATTGTCAGTGATGCTGGCTTTAAAGTGCCATGGTATAAATCCGTTGAGAAGCTGGGTT
GGTACTGGTTAAGTCGAGTAAGAGGAAAAGTACAATATGCAGACCTAGGAGCGGAAAACTGGAAACCTAT
CAGCAACTTACATGATATGTCATCTAGTCACTCAAAGACTTTAGGCTATAAGAGGCTGACTAAAAGCAAC
CCAATCTCATGCCAAATTCTATTGTATAAATCTCGCTCTAAAGGCCGAAAAAATCAGCGCTCGACACGGA
CTCATTGTCACCACCCGTCACCTAAAATCTACTCAGCGTCGGCAAAGGAGCCATGGATTCTAGCAACTAA
CTTACCTGTTGAAATTCGAACACCCAAACAACTTGTTAATATCTATTCGAAGCGAATGCAGATTGAAGAA
ACCTTCCGAGACTTGAAAAGTCCTGCCTACGGACTAGGCCTACGCCATAGCCGAACGAGCAGCTCAGAGC
GTTTTGATATCATGCTGCTAATCGCCCTGATGCTTCAACTAACATGTTGGCTTGCGGGCGTTCATGCTCA
GAAACAAGGTTGGGACAAGCACTTCCAGGCTAACACAGTCAGAAATCGAAACGTACTCTCAACAGTTCGC
TTAGGCATGGAAGTTTTGCGGCATTCTGGCTACACAATAACAAGGGAAGACTCACTCGTGGCTGCAACCC
TGCTTACTCAAAATCTATTCACACATGGTTACGTTTTGGGGAAATTATGAGGGGATCTCTCAGCACCCTG
CGTGAGTTTCACGAGAAGCTGCGTGAACTGCTGACGACGCTGAATCTGAAGCTGGAACCGGCGGATGATT
TTCGTGACGAGCCGGTGAAGTTAACGGCGTGAGTGAAATGTGCCGGATGCATCACATCCGGCAATATTCA
TTAAAACTGATACGTCATGCCAACCGCGACAATATCATCATTATTAATATTCAATTTGTTATCGCTATCC
AGTTGGTTGATTTTATAATCAACAAACGCTGACATATTTTTGTTGAAATAATACGTAGCACCGACGTCGA
TATAATTGACCAGATCTTCATCACCGATACCTTCAATATCTTTCCCTTTCGATAAGACATAACCCAGCGA
TGGACGCAGACCAAAGTCAAACTGGTATTGAGCGACCGCTTCAAAGTTCTGTGTCTTATTGGCAAAGCCG
CCAGTTATTGGCGTCATTTTGCGTGTTTCAGAATAGAAAGTTGCCAGATAAATATTATTGGCATCGTATT
TCAGACCTGTTGCCCATGCTTCTGCACGCTTGCCTGTGCCACGGCTTTGCAGGTTCTGCTCGTTGGTGCG
ATCTGAGTTGGTATAGGCCCCACTAATGGCGAAATCGCTGCCGCCAAAGTCATATGTCAATGACGTGCCG
AAGCCATCGCCGTTTTGCTTTTTAACGTCGCGGTTTTCGTTTTTCCCTTGATATTGCAGGGTTAAGTTCA
GGCCATCGATAACGCCGAAGAAGTCGGTGTTCCGATACGTCGCCAGACCGCTGGCGCGTTTGGTCATAAA
GTTGTCGGTCTGCGCCGAGGAATCGCCACCAAATTCCGGGAACATATCGGTCCAGGCTTCCACGTCATAC
AACGCCCTGATGAATCCCCTAATGATTTTGGTAAAAATCATTAAGTTAAGGTGGATACACATCTTGTCAT
ATGATCAAATGGTTTCGCGAAAAATCAATAATCAGACAACAAGATGTGCGAACTCGATATTTTACACGAC
TCTCTTTACCAATTCTGCCCCGAATTACACTTAAAACGACTCAACAGCTTAACGTTGGCTTGCCACGCAT
TACTTGACTGTAAAACTCTCACTCTTACCGAACTTGGCCGTAACCTGCCAACCAAAGCGAGAACAAAACA
TAACATCAAACGAATCGACCGATTGTTAGGTAATCGTCACCTCCACAAAGAGCGACTCGCTGTATACCGT
TGGCATGCTAGCTTTATCTGTTCGGGCAATACGATGCCCATTGTACTTGTTGACTGGTCTGATATTCGTG
AGCAAAAACGACTTATGGTATTGCGAGCTTCAGTCGCACTACACGGTCGTTCTGTTACTCTTTATGAGAA
AGCGTTCCCGCTTTCAGAGCAATGTTCAAAGAAAGCTCATGACCAATTTCTAGCCGACCTTGCGAGCATT
CTACCGAGTAACACCACACCGCTCATTGTCAGTGATGCTGGCTTTAAAGTGCCATGGTATAAATCCGTTG
AGAAGCTGGGTTGGTACTGGTTAAGTCGAGTAAGAGGAAAAGTACAATATGCAGACCTAGGAGCGGAAAA
CTGGAAACCTATCAGCAACTTACATGATATGTCATCTAGTCACTCAAAGACTTTAGGCTATAAGAGGCTG
ACTAAAAGCAATCCAATCTCATGCCAAATTCTATTGTATAAATCTCGCTCTAAAGGCCGAAAAAATCAGC
GCTCGACACGGACTCATTGTCACCACCCGTCACCTAAAATCTACTCAGCGTCGGCAAAGGAGCCATGGGT
TCTAGCAACTAACTTACCTGTTGAAATTCGAACACCCAAACAACTTGTTAATATCTATTCGAAGCGAATG
CAGATTGAAGAAACCTTCCGAGACTTGAAAAGTCCTGCCTACGGACTAGGCCTACGCCATAGCCGAACGA
GCAGCTCAGAGCGTTTTGATATCATGCTGCTAATCGCCCTGATGCTTCAACTAACATGTTGGCTTGCGGG
CGTTCATGCTCAGAAACAAGGTTGGGACAAGCACTTCCAGGCTAACACAGTCAGAAATCGAAACGTACTC
TCAACAGTTCGCTTAGGCATGGAAGTTTTGCGGCATTCTGGCTACACAATAACAAGGGAAGACTTACTCG
TGGCTGCAACCCTACTAGCTCAAAATTTATTCACACATGGTTACGCTTTGGGGAAATTATGAGGGGATCT
CTCAGCGCGTTGCTGGCGTTTTTCCATAGGCTCCGCCCCCCTGACGAGCATCACAAAAATCGACGCTCAA
GTCAGAGGTGGCGAAACCCGACAGGACTATAAAGATACCAGGCGTTTCCCCCTGGAAGCTCCCTCGTGCG
CTCTCCTGTTCCGACCCTGCCGCTTACCGGATACCTGTCCGCCTTTCTCCCTTCGGGAAGCGTGGCGCTT
TCTCATAGCTCACGCTGTAGGTATCTCAGTTCGGTGTAGGTCGTTCGCTCCAAGCTGGGCTGTGTGCACG
AACCCCCCGTTCAGCCCGACCGCTGCGCCTTATCCGGTAACTATCGTCTTGAGTCCAACCCGGTAAGACA
CGACTTATCGCCACTGGCAGCAGCCACTGGTAACAGGATTAGCAGAGCGAGGTATGTAGGCGGTGCTACA
GAGTTCTTGAAGTGGTGGCCTAACTACGGCTACACTAGAAGAACAGTATTTGGTATCTGCGCTCTGCTGA
AGCCAGTTACCTTCGGAAAAAGAGTTGGTAGCTCTTGATCCGGCAAACAAACCACCGCTGGTAGCGGTGG
TTTTTTTGTTTGCAAGCAGCAGATTACGCGCAGAAAAAAAGGATCTCAAGAAGATCCTTTGATCTTTTCT
ACGGGGTCTGACGCTCAGTGGAACGAAAACTCACGTTAAGGGATTTTGGTCATGAGATTATCAAAAAGGA
TCTTCACCTAGATCCTTTTAAATTAAAAATGAAGTTTTAAATCAATCTAAAGTATATATGAGTAAACTTG
GTCTGACAGTTACCAATGCTTAATCAGTGAGGCACCTATCTCAGCGATCTGTCTATTTCGTTCATCCATA
GTTGCCTGACTCCCCGTCGTGTAGATAACTACGATACGGGAGGGCTTACCATCTGGCCCCAGTGCTGCAA
TGATACCGCGGCTTCCACGCTCACCGGCTCCAGATTTATCAGCAATAAACCAGCCAGCCGGAAGGGCCGA
GCGCAGAAGTGGTCCTGCAACTTTATCCGCCTCCATCCAGTCTATTAATTGTTGCCGGGAAGCTAGAGTA
AGTAGTTCGCCAGTTAATAGTTTGCGCAACGTTGTTGCCATTGCTACAGGCATCGTGGTGTCACGCTCGT
CGTTTGGTATGGCTTCATTCAGCTCCGGTTCCCAACGATCAAGGCGAGTTACATGATCCCCCATGTTGTG
CAAAAAAGCGGTTAGCTCCTTCGGTCCTCCGATCGTTGTCAGAAGTAAGTTGGCCGCAGTGTTATCACTC
ATGGTTATGGCAGCACTGCATAATTCTCTTACTGTCATGCCATCCGTAAGATGCTTTTCTGTGACTGGTG
AGTACTCAACCAAGTCATTCTGAGAATAGTGTATGCGGCGACCGAGTTGCTCTTGCCCGGCGTCAATACG
GGATAATACCGCGCCACATAGCAGAACTTTAAAAGTGCTCATCATTGGAAAACGTTCTTCGGGGCGAAAA
CTCTCAAGGATCTTACCGCTGTTGAGATCCAGTTCGATGTAACCCACTCGTGCACCCAACTGATCTTCAG
CATCTTTTACTTTCACCAGCGTTTCTGGGTGAGCAAAAACAGGAAGGCAAAATGCCGCAAAAAAGGGAAT
AAGGGCGACACGGAAATGTTGAATACTCATACTCTTCCTTTTTCAATATTATTGAAGCATTTATCAGGGT
TATTGTCTCATGAGCGGATACATATTTGAATGTATTTAGAAAAATAAACAAATAGGGGTTCCGCGCACAT
TTCCCCGAAAAGTGCCACCTGACGTCTAAGAAACCATTATTATCATGACATTAACCTATAAAAATAGGCG
TATCACGAGGCCCTTTCGTCTCGCGCGTTTCGGTGATGACGGTGAAAACCTCTGACACATGCAGCTCCCG
GAGACGGTCACAGCTTGTCTGTAAGCGGATGCCGGGAGCAGACAAGCCCGTCAGGGCGCGTCAGCGGGTG
TTGGCGGGTGTCGGGGCTGGCTTAACTATGCGGCATCAGAGCAGATTGTACTGAGAGTGCACCATAAAAT
TGTAAACGTTAATATTTTGTTAAAATTCGCGTTAAATTTTTGTTAAATCAGCTCATTTTTTAACCAATAG
ACCGAAATCGGCAAAATCCCTTATAAATCAAAAGAATAGCCCGAGATAGAGT
[37 nt withheld, positions 5443-5479]
AAAGAACGTGGACTCCAACGTCAAAGG
[141 nt withheld, positions 5507-5647]
G
[46 nt withheld, positions 5649-5694]
A
[95 nt withheld, positions 5696-5790]
TATGCGGTGTGAAATACCGCACAGATGCGTAAGGAGAAAATACCGCATCAGAATTCAAAAAAAAGTTGTA
ATAGCCCCTCAAAACTGGACCTTCCACAACGGTCTTCTCGAAGACCCGGTGTTTCGTCCTTTCCACAAGA
TATATAAAGCCAAGAAATCGAAATACTTTCAAGTTACGGTAAGCATATGATAGTCCATTTTAAAACATAA
TTTTAAAACTGCAAACTACCCAAGAAATTATTACTTTCTACGTCACGTATTTTGTACTAATATCTTTGTG
TTTACAGTCAAATTAATTCCAATTATCTCTCTAACAGCCTTGTATCGTATATGCAAATATGAAGGAATCA
TGGGAAATAGGCCCTCGCTAGCTGAGCAAAAGGCCAGCAAAAGGCCAGGAACCGTAAAAAGGCCGCGTTG
CTCTGATGAATCCCCTAATGATTTTTATCAAAATCATTAAGTTAAGGTAGATACACATCTTGTCATATGA
TCAAATGGTTTCGCCAAAAATCAATAATCAGACAACAAAATGTGCGAACTCGATATTTTACACGACTCTC
TTTACCAATTCTGCCCCGAATTACACTTAAAACGACTCAACAGCTTAACGTTGGCTTGCCACGCCTTACT
TGACTGTA
